>Addgene plasmid #238819 | IFNGR1-SmBiT Vector | addgene full sequence | sequence record 479841 | Addgene NGS Result
TCAATATTGGCCATTAGCCATATTATTCATTGGTTATATAGCATAAATCAATATTGGCTATTGGCCATTG
CATACGTTGTATCTATATCATAATATGTACATTTATATTGGCTCATGTCCAATATGACCGCCATGTTGGC
ATTGATTATTGACTAGTTATTAATAGTAATCAATTACGGGGTCATTAGTTCATAGCCCATATATGGAGTT
CCGCGTTACATAACTTACGGTAAATGGCCCGCCTGGCTGACCGCCCAACGACCCCCGCCCATTGACGTCA
ATAATGACGTATGTTCCCATAGTAACGCCAATAGGGACTTTCCATTGACGTCAATGGGTGGAGTATTTAC
GGTAAACTGCCCACTTGGCAGTACATCAAGTGTATCATATGCCAAGTCCGCCCCCTATTGACGTCAATGA
CGGTAAATGGCCCGCCTGGCATTATGCCCAGTACATGACCTTACGGGACTTTCCTACTTGGCAGTACATC
TACGTATTAGTCATCGCTATTACCATGGTGATGCGGTTTTGGCAGTACACCAATGGGCGTGGATAGCGGT
TTGACTCACGGGGATTTCCAAGTCTCCACCCCATTGACGTCAATGGGAGTTTGTTTTGGCACCAAAATCA
ACGGGACTTTCCAAAATGTCGTAATAACCCCGCCCCGTTGACGCAAATGGGCGGTAGGCGTGTACGGTGG
GAGGTCTATATAAGCAGAGCTGGTTTAGTGAACCGTCAGATCACTAGAAGCTTTATTGCGGTAGTTTATC
ACAGTTAAATTGCTAACGCAGTCAGTGCTTCTGACACAACAGTCTCGAACTTAAGCTGCAGAAGTTGGTC
GTGAGGCACTGGGCAGGTAAGTATCAAGGTTACAAGACAGGTTTAAGGAGACCAATAGAAACTGGGCTTG
TCGAGACAGAGAAGACTCTTGCGTTTCTGATAGGCACCTATTGGTCTTACTGACATCCACTTTGCCTTTC
TCTCCACAGGTGTCCACTCCCAGTTCAATTACAGCTCTTAAGGCTAGAGTATTAATACGACTCACTATAG
GGCTAGCGATCGCCATGGCTCTCCTCTTTCTCCTACCCCTTGTCATGCAGGGTGTGAGCAGGGCTGAGAT
GGGCACCGCGGATCTGGGGCCGTCCTCAGTGCCTACACCAACTAATGTTACAATTGAATCCTATAACATG
AACCCTATCGTATATTGGGAGTACCAGATCATGCCACAGGTCCCTGTTTTTACCGTAGAGGTAAAGAACT
ATGGTGTTAAGAATTCAGAATGGATTGATGCCTGCATCAATATTTCTCATCATTATTGTAATATTTCTGA
TCATGTTGGTGATCCATCAAATTCTCTTTGGGTCAGAGTTAAAGCCAGGGTTGGACAAAAAGAATCTGCC
TATGCAAAGTCAGAAGAATTTGCTGTATGCCGAGATGGAAAAATTGGACCACCTAAACTGGATATCAGAA
AGGAGGAGAAGCAAATCATGATTGACATATTTCACCCTTCAGTTTTTGTAAATGGAGACGAGCAGGAAGT
CGATTATGATCCCGAAACTACCTGTTACATTAGGGTGTACAATGTGTATGTGAGAATGAACGGAAGTGAG
ATCCAGTATAAAATACTCACGCAGAAGGAAGATGATTGTGACGAGATTCAGTGCCAGTTAGCGATTCCAG
TATCCTCACTGAATTCTCAGTACTGTGTTTCAGCAGAAGGAGTCTTACATGTGTGGGGTGTTACAACTGA
AAAGTCAAAAGAAGTTTGTATTACCATTTTCAATAGCAGTATAAAAGGTTCTCTTTGGATTCCAGTTGTT
GCTGCTTTACTACTCTTTCTAGTGCTTAGCCTGGTATTCATCTGTTTTTATATTAAGAAAATTAATCCAT
TGAAGGAAAAAAGCATAATATTACCCAAGTCCTTGATCTCTGTGGTAAGAAGTGCTACTTTAGAGACAAA
ACCTGAATCAAAATATGTATCACTCATCACGTCATACCAGCCATTTTCCTTAGAAAAGGAGGTGGTCTGT
GAAGAGCCGTTGTCTCCAGCAACAGTTCCAGGCATGCATACCGAAGACAATCCAGGAAAAGTGGAACATA
CAGAAGAACTTTCTAGTATAACAGAAGTGGTGACTACTGAAGAAAATATTCCTGACGTGGTCCCGGGCAG
CCATCTGACTCCAATAGAGAGAGAGAGTTCTTCACCTTTAAGTAGTAACCAGTCTGAACCTGGCAGCATC
GCTTTAAACTCGTATCACTCCAGAAATTGTTCTGAGAGTGATCACTCCAGAAATGGTTTTGATACTGATT
CCAGCTGTCTGGAATCACATAGCTCCTTATCTGACTCAGAATTTCCCCCAAATAATAAAGGTGAAATAAA
AACAGAAGGACAAGAGCTCATAACCGTAATAAAAGCCCCCACCTCCTTTGGTTATGATAAACCACATGTG
CTAGTGGATCTACTTGTGGATGATAGCGGTAAAGAGTCCTTGATTGGTTATAGACCAACAGAAGATTCCA
AAGAATTTTCAGTTTCTCAAGGCAGTTCAGGTGGTGGCGGGAGCGGAGGTGGAGGCTCGAGCGGTGTGAC
CGGCTACCGGCTGTTCGAGGAGATTCTGTAAGGCCGCGACTCTAGAGTCGACCTGCAGGCATGCAAGCTG
ATCCGGCTGCTAACAAAGCCCGAAAGGAAGCTGAGTTGGCTGCTGCCACCGCTGAGCAATAACTAGCATA
ACCCCTTGGGGCGGCCGCTTCGAGCAGACATGATAAGATACATTGATGAGTTTGGACAAACCACAACTAG
AATGCAGTGAAAAAAATGCTTTATTTGTGAAATTTGTGATGCTATTGCTTTATTTGTAACCATTATAAGC
TGCAATAAACAAGTTAACAACAACAATTGCATTCATTTTATGTTTCAGGTTCAGGGGGAGATGTGGGAGG
TTTTTTTAAGCAAGTAAAACCTCTACAAATGTGGTAAAATCGAATTTTAACAAAATATTAACGCTTACAA
TTTCCTGATGCGGTATTTTCTCCTTACGCATCTGTGCGGTATTTCACACCGCATACGCGGATCTGCGCAG
CACCATGGCCTGAAATAACCTCTGAAAGAGGAACTTGGTTAGGTACCTTCTGAGGCGGAAAGAACCAGCT
GTGGAATGTGTGTCAGTTAGGGTGTGGAAAGTCCCCAGGCTCCCCAGCAGGCAGAAGTATGCAAAGCATG
CATCTCAATTAGTCAGCAACCAGGTGTGGAAAGTCCCCAGGCTCCCCAGCAGGCAGAAGTATGCAAAGCA
TGCATCTCAATTAGTCAGCAACCATAGTCCCGCCCCTAACTCCGCCCATCCCGCCCCTAACTCCGCCCAG
TTCCGCCCATTCTCCGCCCCATGGCTGACTAATTTTTTTTATTTATGCAGAGGCCGAGGCCGCCTCGGCC
TCTGAGCTATTCCAGAAGTAGTGAGGAGGCTTTTTTGGAGGCCTAGGCTTTTGCAAAAAGCTTAATTAAC
TGTTGACAATTAATCATCGGCATAGTATATCGGCATAGTATAATACGACAAGGTGAGGAACTAAACCCAG
GAGGCAGATCATGATTGAACAAGATGGATTGCACGCAGGTTCTCCGGCCGCTTGGGTGGAGAGGCTATTC
GGCTATGACTGGGCACAACAGACAATCGGCTGCTCTGATGCCGCCGTGTTCCGGCTGTCAGCGCAGGGGC
GCCCGGTTCTTTTTGTCAAGACCGACCTGTCCGGTGCCCTGAATGAACTGCAGGACGAGGCAGCGCGGCT
ATCGTGGCTGGCCACGACGGGCGTTCCTTGCGCAGCTGTGCTCGACGTTGTCACTGAAGCGGGAAGGGAC
TGGCTGCTATTGGGCGAAGTGCCGGGGCAGGATCTCCTGTCATCTCACCTTGCTCCTGCCGAGAAAGTAT
CCATCATGGCTGATGCAATGCGGCGGCTGCATACGCTTGATCCGGCTACCTGCCCATTCGACCACCAAGC
GAAACATCGCATCGAGCGAGCACGTACTCGGATGGAAGCCGGTCTTGTCGATCAGGATGATCTGGACGAA
GAGCATCAGGGGCTCGCGCCAGCCGAACTGTTCGCCAGGCTCAAGGCGCGCATGCCCGACGGCGAGGATC
TCGTCGTGACCCATGGCGATGCCTGCTTGCCGAATATCATGGTGGAAAATGGCCGCTTTTCTGGATTCAT
CGACTGTGGCCGGCTGGGTGTGGCGGACCGCTATCAGGACATAGCGTTGGCTACCCGTGATATTGCTGAA
GAGCTTGGCGGCGAATGGGCTGACCGCTTCCTCGTGCTTTACGGTATCGCCGCTCCCGATTCGCAGCGCA
TCGCCTTCTATCGCCTTCTTGACGAGTTCTTCTGAGCGGGACTCTGGGGTTCGAAATGACCGACCAAGCG
ACGCCCAACCTGCCATCACGATGGCCGCAATAAAATATCTTTATTTTCATTACATCTGTGTGTTGGTTTT
TTGTGTGAATCGATAGCGATAAGGATCCTCTTTGCGCTTGCGTTTTCCCTTGTCCAGATAGCCCAGTAGC
TGACATTCATCCGGGGTCAGCACCGTTTCTGCGGACTGGCTTTCTACCCGGTATCAGCTCACTCAAAGGC
GGTAATACGGTTATCCACAGAATCAGGGGATAACGCAGGAAAGAACATGTGAGCAAAAGGCCAGCAAAAG
GCCAGGAACCGTAAAAAGGCCGCGTTGCTGGCGTTTTTCCATAGGCTCCGCCCCCCTGACGAGCATCACA
AAAATCGACGCTCAAGTCAGAGGTGGCGAAACCCGACAGGACTATAAAGATACCAGGCGTTTCCCCCTGG
AAGCTCCCTCGTGCGCTCTCCTGTTCCGACCCTGCCGCTTACCGGATACCTGTCCGCCTTTCTCCCTTCG
GGAAGCGTGGCGCTTTCTCATAGCTCACGCTGTAGGTATCTCAGTTCGGTGTAGGTCGTTCGCTCCAAGC
TGGGCTGTGTGCACGAACCCCCCGTTCAGCCCGACCGCTGCGCCTTATCCGGTAACTATCGTCTTGAGTC
CAACCCGGTAAGACACGACTTATCGCCACTGGCAGCAGCCACTGGTAACAGGATTAGCAGAGCGAGGTAT
GTAGGCGGTGCTACAGAGTTCTTGAAGTGGTGGCCTAACTACGGCTACACTAGAAGGACAGTATTTGGTA
TCTGCGCTCTGCTGAAGCCAGTTACCTTCGGAAAAAGAGTTGGTAGCTCTTGATCCGGCAAACAAACCAC
CGCTGGTAGCGGTGGTTTTTTTGTTTGCAAGCAGCAGATTACGCGCAGAAAAAAAGGATTTCAAGAAGAT
CCTTTGATCTTTTCTACGGGGTCTGACGCTCAGTGGAACGAAAACTCACGTTAAGGGATTTTGGTCATGA
GATTATCAAAAAGGATCTTCACCTAGATCCTTTTATAGTCCGGAAATACAGGAACGCACGCTGGATGGCC
CTTCGCTGGGATGGTGAAACCATGAAAAATGGCAGCTTCAGTGGATTAAGTGGGGGTAATGTGGCCTGTA
CCCTCTGGTTGCATAGGTATTCATACGGTTAAAATTTATCAGGCGCGATTGCGGCAGTTTTTCGGGTGGT
TTGTTGCCATTTTTACCTGTCTGCTGCCGTGATCGCGCTGAACGCGTTTTAGCGGTGCGTACAATTAAGG
GATTATGGTAAATCCACTTACTGTCTGCCCTCGTAGCCATCGAGATAAACCGCAGTACTCCGGCCACGAT
GCGTCCGGCGTAGAGGATCGAGATCT
Features (pLannotate 1.2.2; 19 found; start..end, strand, type, name):
    140..517     +  enhancer       CMV enhancer: human cytomegalovirus immediate early enhancer
    519..718     +  promoter       CMV promoter: human cytomegalovirus (CMV) immediate early promoter
    857..989     +  intron         chimeric intron: chimera between introns from human β-globin and immunoglobulin heavy chain genes
   1033..1051    +  promoter       T7 promoter: promoter for bacteriophage T7 RNA polymerase
   1065..2531    +  CDS            IFNGR1: INGR1_HUMAN - Experimental evidence at protein level: Swiss-Prot protein existence level 1. Receptor subunit for interferon gamma/INFG that plays crucial roles in antimicrobial, antiviral, and antitumor responses by activating effector immune cells and enhancing antigen presentation (PubMed:20015550). Associates with transmembrane accessory factor IFNGR2 to form a functional receptor (PubMed:7615558, PubMed:2971451, PubMed:7617032, PubMed:10986460, PubMed:7673114). Upon ligand binding, the intracellular domain of IFNGR1 opens out to allow association of downstream signaling components JAK1 and
   2630..2659    +  misc_feature   MCS (fragment): pUC18/19 multiple cloning site
   2666..2715    +  CDS            SET1 (fragment): solubility-enhancement tag derived from T7 phage gene 10B
   2723..2742    +  terminator     T7 terminator (fragment): transcription terminator for bacteriophage T7 RNA polymerase
   2764..2885    -  polyA_signal   SV40 poly(A) signal: SV40 polyadenylation signal
   2908..2976    -  CDS            large T antigen (fragment): large T antigen from SV40 (simian virus 40)
   2981..3013    +  rep_origin     M13 ori (fragment): M13 bacteriophage origin of replication; arrow indicates direction of (+) strand synthesis
   3014..3065    -  misc_feature   bom (fragment): basis of mobility region from pBR322
   3130..3487    +  promoter       SV40 promoter: SV40 enhancer and early promoter
   3502..3549    +  promoter       EM7 promoter: synthetic bacterial promoter&nbsp
   3581..4372    +  CDS            neo: KKA2_KLEPN - Also known as kan, nptII. Experimental evidence at protein level: Swiss-Prot protein existence level 1. Resistance to kanamycin, neomycin, paromomycin, ribostamycin, butirosin and gentamicin B. From Klebsiella pneumoniae.
   4439..4487    +  polyA_signal   poly(A) signal: synthetic polyadenylation signal
   4508..4597    -  CDS            tnpA (fragment): TN5P_ECOLX - Also known as tnp. Experimental evidence at protein level: Swiss-Prot protein existence level 1. Mediates transposition of transposon Tn5 by a 'cut and paste' mechanism. First, the monomeric transposase binds the 19 bp inverted DNA repeats flanking the transposon. Then, dimerization of the DNA- bound transposase creates a synaptic DNA complex. After nicking of the first DNA strand, excision of the transposon proceeds through a series of intermediates. The transposase then mediates the insertion of the transposon at a new site by strand transfer. The activity of the wild- type tran
   4726..5314    -  rep_origin     ori: high-copy-number ColE1/pMB1/pBR322/pUC origin of replication
   5430..5713    +  misc_feature   cer region: ColE1-derived recombination site that helps to maintain plasmids as monomers
