[The description below was written by a language model from this plasmid's Addgene catalogue record and pLannotate feature annotations shown in this document.]
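Description:
IFNGR1-SmBiT Vector is a mammalian expression plasmid built on the pFC216K SmBiT CMV-neo Flexi Vector backbone. It carries the unmutated human IFNGR1 coding sequence, the ligand-binding subunit of the interferon gamma receptor, fused at its C terminus to the backbone-encoded SmBiT tag. Transcription is driven by the human cytomegalovirus immediate early enhancer and promoter, followed by a chimeric β-globin/immunoglobulin intron that generally improves mRNA processing and expression. An SV40 polyadenylation signal lies downstream of the insert. A T7 promoter sits just upstream of the open reading frame and could support in vitro transcription. The SmBiT peptide is very short and the automated annotation does not call it as a feature. It presumably lies in the unannotated stretch just after the IFNGR1 CDS. Several small fragment hits in that region (MCS, SET1, T7 terminator, large T antigen, M13 ori, bom) look like partial sequence matches rather than functional elements.

The plasmid is propagated in E. coli at high copy from a ColE1/pUC-type origin, and a cer site helps keep the plasmid monomeric. A single neo (nptII) gene serves both hosts. A bacterial EM7 promoter provides kanamycin resistance in E. coli, while an SV40 enhancer/early promoter and a synthetic poly(A) signal provide neomycin-class selection in mammalian cells.

SmBiT is the small, low-affinity peptide half of the split NanoLuc (NanoBiT) luciferase, which gives luminescence only when brought close to a LgBiT-tagged partner. The record does not state a specific application. The design suits live-cell complementation assays of IFNGR1 interactions, for example with IFNGR2 or with signalling components at its intracellular tail.
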