Addgene plasmid #238819: IFNGR1-SmBiT Vector
Depositing lab: Promega Corporation.
Backbone
  Vector backbone: pFC216K SmBiT CMV-neo Flexi Vector
  Vector type: Mammalian Expression
  Selectable markers: Neomycin
Growth in bacteria
  Bacterial resistance: Kanamycin, 50 μg/mL
  Growth temperature: 37°C
  Growth strain: DH5alpha
  Copy number: High Copy
Gene/Insert
  Gene/Insert name: IFNGR1
  Species: H. sapiens (human)
  Mutation: None
  Entrez Gene: IFNGR1 (a.k.a. CD119, IFNGR, IMD27A, IMD27B)
  Promoter: CMV
  Tag / fusion protein: SmBiT (C terminal on backbone)
  Cloning method: Other
How to cite: IFNGR1-SmBiT Vector was a gift from Promega Corporation (Addgene plasmid # 238819 ; http://n2t.net/addgene:238819 ; RRID:Addgene_238819)
